Addgene plasmid #135413: LZF1827 pAAV_hSyn-Flp-off-Cre-on-stGtACR2-CFP
Purpose: expresses GtACR2 linked to CFP
Depositing lab: Adam Cohen. Depositing organization: Harvard University. Publication: All-Optical Electrophysiology Reveals the Role of Lateral Inhibition in Sensory Processing in Cortical Layer 1. Fan LZ, Kheifets S, Bohm UL, Wu H, Piatkevich KD, Xie ME, Parot V, Ha Y, Evans KE, Boyden ES, Takesian AE, Cohen AE. Cell. 2020 Jan 23. pii: S0092-8674(20)30047-7. doi: 10.1016/j.cell.2020.01.001. PubMed 31978320.
Backbone
  Vector backbone: pAAV_hSyn
  Backbone size w/o insert (bp): 4687
  Total vector size (bp): 6538
  Vector type: Mammalian Expression, AAV
Growth in bacteria
  Bacterial resistance: Ampicillin, 100 μg/mL
  Growth temperature: 30°C
  Growth strain: NEB Stable
  Copy number: Unknown
Gene/Insert
  Gene/Insert name: stGtACR2-CFP
  Species: Synthetic
  Insert size (bp): 1851
Terms and licenses: Academic/Nonprofit Terms; Industry Terms: Not Available to Industry
How to cite: LZF1827 pAAV_hSyn-Flp-off-Cre-on-stGtACR2-CFP was a gift from Adam Cohen (Addgene plasmid # 135413 ; http://n2t.net/addgene:135413 ; RRID:Addgene_135413)
