[The description below was written by a language model from this plasmid's Addgene catalogue record and pLannotate feature annotations shown in this document.]
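Description:
LZF1827 pAAV_hSyn-Flp-off-Cre-on-stGtACR2-CFP is an AAV transfer plasmid (6,538 bp in total) for neuron-restricted, recombinase-gated expression of a soma-targeted optogenetic silencer. It is propagated in bacteria through a high-copy ColE1/pUC-type origin with ampicillin resistance (AmpR), and it also carries an f1 phage origin. The expression cassette lies between AAV2 inverted terminal repeats, which allow it to be packaged into recombinant AAV. The left ITR is annotated only as short fragments and the right one as a full repeat.

Transcription is driven by the human synapsin I promoter, and the transcript is completed by a WPRE, which enhances expression post-transcriptionally, and the human growth hormone polyadenylation signal. The 1,851 bp synthetic insert, stGtACR2-CFP, sits on the reverse strand relative to the promoter, so it is silent in its starting state. The feature table identifies CFP and a fragment of the rat Kv2.1 (Kcnb1) channel, which presumably provides the soma-targeting signal implied by "st". The unannotated stretch between CFP and the lox66 site presumably holds the GtACR2 coding sequence, GtACR2 being a light-gated anion channelrhodopsin.

The inverted insert is flanked by lox71 and lox66 in opposing orientation. Cre therefore flips it into the sense orientation, and the mutant half-sites make this inversion essentially irreversible (Cre-on). Outside the lox sites, two minimal FRT sites in the same orientation let Flp excise the whole cassette and abolish expression (Flp-off). The opsin is thus expressed only in Cre-positive, Flp-negative neurons. This intersectional design suits optical inhibition of genetically defined subpopulations, with CFP marking the expressing cells.
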