Features (pLannotate 1.2.2; 19 found; start..end, strand, type, name):
     12..39      +  repeat_region  AAV2 ITR (fragment): inverted terminal repeat of adeno-associated virus serotype 2 inverted
     68..95      +  repeat_region  AAV2 ITR (fragment): inverted terminal repeat of adeno-associated virus serotype 2 inverted
    175..622     +  promoter       hSyn promoter: human synapsin I promoter; confers neuron-specific expression (Kügler et al., 2003)
    636..669     +  protein_bind   FRT (minimal): supports FLP-mediated excision but not integration (Turan and Bode, 2011) FLP recombinase from the Saccharomyces cerevisiae 2μ plasmid
    675..708     +  protein_bind   lox71: Left element (LE) mutant of loxP (Araki et al., 2010). Cre-mediated recombination occurs in the 8-bp core sequence (GCATACAT). Cre recombinase
    718..912     -  CDS            Kcnb1 (fragment): KCNB1_RAT - Experimental evidence at protein level: Swiss-Prot protein existence level 1. Voltage-gated potassium channel that mediates transmembrane potassium transport in excitable membranes, primarily in the brain, but also in the pancreas and cardiovascular system. Contributes to the regulation of the action potential (AP) repolarization, duration and frequency of repetitive AP firing in neurons, muscle cells and endocrine cells and plays a role in homeostatic attenuation of electrical excitability throughout the brain (PubMed:10024359, PubMed:10618149, PubMed:12451110, PubMed:17379638, Pu
    913..1628    -  CDS            CFP (fragment): cyan variant of GFP mammalian codon-optimized
   2581..2614    -  protein_bind   lox66: Right element (RE) mutant of loxP (Araki et al., 2010). Cre-mediated recombination occurs in the 8-bp core sequence (GCATACAT). Cre recombinase
   2624..2657    +  protein_bind   FRT (minimal): supports FLP-mediated excision but not integration (Turan and Bode, 2011) FLP recombinase from the Saccharomyces cerevisiae 2μ plasmid
   2665..3253    +  misc_feature   WPRE: woodchuck hepatitis virus posttranscriptional regulatory element
   3285..3761    +  polyA_signal   hGH poly(A) signal: human growth hormone polyadenylation signal
   3801..3941    +  repeat_region  AAV2 ITR: inverted terminal repeat of adeno-associated virus serotype 2 inverted
   3946..3997    -  misc_feature   bom (fragment): basis of mobility region from pBR322
   4016..4471    +  rep_origin     f1 ori (sequence partly withheld): f1 bacteriophage origin of replication; arrow indicates direction of (+) strand synthesis
   4472..4521    -  misc_feature   bom (fragment): basis of mobility region from pBR322
   4623..4658    -  CDS            rop (fragment): Rop protein, which maintains plasmids at low copy number; rop
   4753..4857    +  promoter       AmpR promoter: bla
   4858..5718    +  CDS            AmpR: β-lactamase; bla; confers resistance to ampicillin, carbenicillin, and related antibiotics
   5889..6477    +  rep_origin     ori: high-copy-number ColE1/pMB1/pBR322/pUC origin of replication
>Addgene plasmid #135413 | LZF1827 pAAV_hSyn-Flp-off-Cre-on-stGtACR2-CFP | addgene full sequence | sequence record 268577 | Addgene NGS Result
CCTGCAGGCAGCTGCGCGCTCGCTCGCTCACTGAGGCCGCCCGGGCGTCGGGCGACCTTTGGTCGCCCGG
CCTCAGTGAGCGAGCGAGCGCGCAGAGAGGGAGTGGCCAACTCCATCACTAGGGGTTCCTGCGGCCGCAC
GCGTGTGTCTAGACTGCAGAGGGCCCTGCGTATGAGTGCAAGTGGGTTTTAGGACCAGGATGAGGCGGGG
TGGGGGTGCCTACCTGACGACCGACCCCGACCCACTGGACAAGCACCCAACCCCCATTCCCCAAATTGCG
CATCCCCTATCAGAGAGGGGGAGGGGAAACAGGATGCGGCGAGGCGCGTGCGCACTGCCAGCTTCAGCAC
CGCGGACAGTGCCTTCGCCCCCGCCTGGCGGCGCGCGCCACCGCCGCCTCAGCACTGAAGGCGCGCTGAC
GTCACTCGCCGGTCCCCCGCAAACTCCCCTTCCCGGCCACCTTGGTCGCGTCCGCGCCGCCGCCGGCCCA
GCCGGACCGCACCACGCGAGGCGCGAGATAGGGGGGCACGGGCGCGACCATCTGCGCTGCGGCGCCGGCG
ACTCAGCGCTGCCTCAGTCTGCGGTGGGCAGCGGAGGAGTCGTGTCGTGCCTGAGAGCGCAGTCGAGAAG
GTACCGAAGTTCCTATTCTCTAGAAAGTATAGGAACTTCGTACCTACCGTTCGTATAGCATACATTATAC
GAAGTTATGAATTCTTAGAATCTGGTGGCTTCAGGGAAGTCCGTGGCACAGCTGATGAAGCTGTCAATGC
TGGACATGCTCCGCATGTCGATGACGCCCTCCGTGCGTGCGGGCAGAGGGGCCACGGGGCTGGGCATGCT
GCTCATCTCCAGCTCCTCTGGAGGCTTGCTCTGCGGGGCCATCTCCTTGGTGTTGAGGATGGGCTGGGAC
TGCTTGTACAGCTCGTCCATGCCGAGAGTGATCCCGGCGGCGGTCACGAACTCCAGCAGGACCATGTGAT
CGCGCTTCTCGTTGGGGTCTTTGCTCAGGGCGGACTGGGTGCTCAGGTAGTGGTTGTCGGGCAGCAGCAC
GGGGCCGTCGCCGATGGGGGTGTTCTGCTGGTAGTGGTCGGCGAGCTGCACGCTGCCGTCCTCGATGTTG
TGGCGGATCTTGAAGTGGGCCTTGATGCCGTTCTTCTGCTTGTCGGCGGTGATATAGACGTTGTGGCTGA
TGTAGTTGTACTCCAGCTTGTGCCCCAGGATGTTGCCGTCCTCCTTGAAGTCGATGCCCTTCAGCTCGAT
GCGGTTCACCAGGGTGTCGCCCTCGAACTTCACCTCGGCGCGGGTCTTGTAGTTGCCGTCGTCCTTGAAG
AAGATGGTACGCTCCTGGACGTAGCCTTCGGGCATGGCGGACTTGAAGAAGTCGTGCTGCTTCATGTGGT
CGGGGTAGCGGCTGAAGCACTGCACGCCCCAGGTCAGGGTGGTCACGAGGGTGGGCCAGGGCACGGGCAG
CTTGCCGGTGGTGCAGATGAACTTCAGGGTCAGCTTGCCGTAGGTGGCATCGCCCTCGCCCTCGCCGGAC
ACGCTGAACCTGTGGCCGTTTACGTCGCCGTCCAGCTCGACCAGGATGGGCACCACCCCGGTGAACAGCT
CCTCGCCCTTGCTCACCACCACGTTGATGTCGATCTGGTCCAGGGGGATGTACTCGCCCTCGCTGGTGAT
CCTGCTCTTGGCGGCCCTTCCAAACATTCTGATATTGACTTCGTCGTTAGGAGGGGCATTCTTCTCGTGA
TTCAGGCCAAAAGGATCGTCGGCTTCGGGTTTCTCCTGCCCTGGCAGACATGCGGGGTCCCACTTCCCTT
CCAGCACTCCCCAGGCAGTGCTCCACAGGATCACTCCATATGTATTTTTGCACAGGCCGTCAGCCAGCAG
GTACAGAATGGCGCTCACGTTCTCGTGGATCACGCAGACTCCGGTGGGTGAAATCAGCCACACGATTGGG
AACATAGTCCAAGCAATAAAGAAGATCAGGCGCAGCATCTTGATCCTCACCACCACCTTCTGTGCCAGAG
GTGTCCCGACAGATTCAAAGCCATACAGCCCCACTTGAAAGATTGTGAAGACCACACTGTACTCGAACAC
CAGGCAGGTGGCCCCAAAGAAAAAGAACAGCCACTTCATATACTCTGCGGGAGAAATTGTAGCGGTGATT
CCCATGACCACTCTAATGATGGAAGCGGCCTGTGCAATGGGATTCAGTGGGATACTTTTGTACTTCACCA
GAGCCATGTTAGAAATCTGTCCCAGCATGATTGGACAGGTGCACAGCCAGGAGGCCATTCGGCTCCAAGG
AAAGAATCTGCCGTCCCTCATCTGCAGGGTTCCGTTGCCAGTACTGGCCAGTGCATAAGTGATAGATTCG
ACAAAGGGCAGGTACACGGACTCCCAAGGGACCTTGGGAGCCCTGCTAATCATGAAGATTGTCTGGCAGC
CTGAGACCACGGCCCACACCAGCTGCAGCAGTGAGACGAAGGTGGAGTCGATTCTGGACATATTGTAGCA
CTCGGTGTGAGTTGATGCCCATTCCCCATAGACGACCTGTGATGCCATGGTGGCGGATCCTACCGTTCGT
ATAATGTATGCTATACGAAGTTATAAGCTTATCGAAGTTCCTATTCTCTAGAAAGTATAGGAACTTCTAT
CGATAATCAACCTCTGGATTACAAAATTTGTGAAAGATTGACTGGTATTCTTAACTATGTTGCTCCTTTT
ACGCTATGTGGATACGCTGCTTTAATGCCTTTGTATCATGCTATTGCTTCCCGTATGGCTTTCATTTTCT
CCTCCTTGTATAAATCCTGGTTGCTGTCTCTTTATGAGGAGTTGTGGCCCGTTGTCAGGCAACGTGGCGT
GGTGTGCACTGTGTTTGCTGACGCAACCCCCACTGGTTGGGGCATTGCCACCACCTGTCAGCTCCTTTCC
GGGACTTTCGCTTTCCCCCTCCCTATTGCCACGGCGGAACTCATCGCCGCCTGCCTTGCCCGCTGCTGGA
CAGGGGCTCGGCTGTTGGGCACTGACAATTCCGTGGTGTTGTCGGGGAAATCATCGTCCTTTCCTTGGCT
GCTCGCCTATGTTGCCACCTGGATTCTGCGCGGGACGTCCTTCTGCTACGTCCCTTCGGCCCTCAATCCA
GCGGACCTTCCTTCCCGCGGCCTGCTGCCGGCTCTGCGGCCTCTTCCGCGTCTTCGCCTTCGCCCTCAGA
CGAGTCGGATCTCCCTTTGGGCCGCCTCCCCGCATCGATACCGAGCGCTGCTCGAGAGATCTACGGGTGG
CATCCCTGTGACCCCTCCCCAGTGCCTCTCCTGGCCCTGGAAGTTGCCACTCCAGTGCCCACCAGCCTTG
TCCTAATAAAATTAAGTTGCATCATTTTGTCTGACTAGGTGTCCTTCTATAATATTATGGGGTGGAGGGG
GGTGGTATGGAGCAAGGGGCAAGTTGGGAAGACAACCTGTAGGGCCTGCGGGGTCTATTGGGAACCAAGC
TGGAGTGCAGTGGCACAATCTTGGCTCACTGCAATCTCCGCCTCCTGGGTTCAAGCGATTCTCCTGCCTC
AGCCTCCCGAGTTGTTGGGATTCCAGGCATGCATGACCAGGCTCAGCTAATTTTTGTTTTTTTGGTAGAG
ACGGGGTTTCACCATATTGGCCAGGCTGGTCTCCAACTCCTAATCTCAGGTGATCTACCCACCTTGGCCT
CCCAAATTGCTGGGATTACAGGCGTGAACCACTGCTCCCTTCCCTGTCCTTCTGATTTTGTAGGTAACCA
CGTGCGGACCGAGCGGCCGCAGGAACCCCTAGTGATGGAGTTGGCCACTCCCTCTCTGCGCGCTCGCTCG
CTCACTGAGGCCGGGCGACCAAAGGTCGCCCGACGCCCGGGCTTTGCCCGGGCGGCCTCAGTGAGCGAGC
GAGCGCGCAGCTGCCTGCAGGGGCGCCTGATGCGGTATTTTCTCCTTACGCATCTGTGCGGTATTTCACA
CCGCATA
[95 nt withheld, positions 3998-4092]
T
[46 nt withheld, positions 4094-4139]
C
[141 nt withheld, positions 4141-4281]
CCTTTGACGTTGGAGTCCACGTTCTTT
[37 nt withheld, positions 4309-4345]
ACTCTATCTCGGGCTATTCTTTTGATTTATAAGGGATTTTGCCGATTTCGGTCTATTGGTTAAAAAATGA
GCTGATTTAACAAAAATTTAACGCGAATTTTAACAAAATATTAACGTTTACAATTTTATGGTGCACTCTC
AGTACAATCTGCTCTGATGCCGCATAGTTAAGCCAGCCCCGACACCCGCCAACACCCGCTGACGCGCCCT
GACGGGCTTGTCTGCTCCCGGCATCCGCTTACAGACAAGCTGTGACCGTCTCCGGGAGCTGCATGTGTCA
GAGGTTTTCACCGTCATCACCGAAACGCGCGAGACGAAAGGGCCTCGTGATACGCCTATTTTTATAGGTT
AATGTCATGATAATAATGGTTTCTTAGACGTCAGGTGGCACTTTTCGGGGAAATGTGCGCGGAACCCCTA
TTTGTTTATTTTTCTAAATACATTCAAATATGTATCCGCTCATGAGACAATAACCCTGATAAATGCTTCA
ATAATATTGAAAAAGGAAGAGTATGAGTATTCAACATTTCCGTGTCGCCCTTATTCCCTTTTTTGCGGCA
TTTTGCCTTCCTGTTTTTGCTCACCCAGAAACGCTGGTGAAAGTAAAAGATGCTGAAGATCAGTTGGGTG
CACGAGTGGGTTACATCGAACTGGATCTCAACAGCGGTAAGATCCTTGAGAGTTTTCGCCCCGAAGAACG
TTTTCCAATGATGAGCACTTTTAAAGTTCTGCTATGTGGCGCGGTATTATCCCGTATTGACGCCGGGCAA
GAGCAACTCGGTCGCCGCATACACTATTCTCAGAATGACTTGGTTGAGTACTCACCAGTCACAGAAAAGC
ATCTTACGGATGGCATGACAGTAAGAGAATTATGCAGTGCTGCCATAACCATGAGTGATAACACTGCGGC
CAACTTACTTCTGACAACGATCGGAGGACCGAAGGAGCTAACCGCTTTTTTGCACAACATGGGGGATCAT
GTAACTCGCCTTGATCGTTGGGAACCGGAGCTGAATGAAGCCATACCAAACGACGAGCGTGACACCACGA
TGCCTGTAGCAATGGCAACAACGTTGCGCAAACTATTAACTGGCGAACTACTTACTCTAGCTTCCCGGCA
ACAATTAATAGACTGGATGGAGGCGGATAAAGTTGCAGGACCACTTCTGCGCTCGGCCCTTCCGGCTGGC
TGGTTTATTGCTGATAAATCTGGAGCCGGTGAGCGTGGGTCTCGCGGTATCATTGCAGCACTGGGGCCAG
ATGGTAAGCCCTCCCGTATCGTAGTTATCTACACGACGGGGAGTCAGGCAACTATGGATGAACGAAATAG
ACAGATCGCTGAGATAGGTGCCTCACTGATTAAGCATTGGTAACTGTCAGACCAAGTTTACTCATATATA
CTTTAGATTGATTTAAAACTTCATTTTTAATTTAAAAGGATCTAGGTGAAGATCCTTTTTGATAATCTCA
TGACCAAAATCCCTTAACGTGAGTTTTCGTTCCACTGAGCGTCAGACCCCGTAGAAAAGATCAAAGGATC
TTCTTGAGATCCTTTTTTTCTGCGCGTAATCTGCTGCTTGCAAACAAAAAAACCACCGCTACCAGCGGTG
GTTTGTTTGCCGGATCAAGAGCTACCAACTCTTTTTCCGAAGGTAACTGGCTTCAGCAGAGCGCAGATAC
CAAATACTGTTCTTCTAGTGTAGCCGTAGTTAGGCCACCACTTCAAGAACTCTGTAGCACCGCCTACATA
CCTCGCTCTGCTAATCCTGTTACCAGTGGCTGCTGCCAGTGGCGATAAGTCGTGTCTTACCGGGTTGGAC
TCAAGACGATAGTTACCGGATAAGGCGCAGCGGTCGGGCTGAACGGGGGGTTCGTGCACACAGCCCAGCT
TGGAGCGAACGACCTACACCGAACTGAGATACCTACAGCGTGAGCTATGAGAAAGCGCCACGCTTCCCGA
AGGGAGAAAGGCGGACAGGTATCCGGTAAGCGGCAGGGTCGGAACAGGAGAGCGCACGAGGGAGCTTCCA
GGGGGAAACGCCTGGTATCTTTATAGTCCTGTCGGGTTTCGCCACCTCTGACTTGAGCGTCGATTTTTGT
GATGCTCGTCAGGGGGGCGGAGCCTATGGAAAAACGCCAGCAACGCGGCCTTTTTACGGTTCCTGGCCTT
TTGCTGGCCTTTTGCTCACATGT
